>Addgene plasmid #143212 | TFORF0405 | addgene full sequence | sequence record 396092 | Addgene NGS Result
TTAATGTAGTCTTATGCAATACTCTTGTAGTCTTGCAACATGGTAACGATGAGTTAGCAACATGCCTTAC
AAGGAGAGAAAAAGCACCGTGCATGCCGATTGGTGGAAGTAAGGTGGTACGATCGTGCCTTATTAGGAAG
GCAACAGACGGGTCTGACATGGATTGGACGAACCACTGAATTGCCGCATTGCAGAGATATTGTATTTAAG
TGCCTAGCTCGATACATAAACGGGTCTCTCTGGTTAGACCAGATCTGAGCCTGGGAGCTCTCTGGCTAAC
TAGGGAACCCACTGCTTAAGCCTCAATAAAGCTTGCCTTGAGTGCTTCAAGTAGTGTGTGCCCGTCTGTT
GTGTGACTCTGGTAACTAGAGATCCCTCAGACCCTTTTAGTCAGTGTGGAAAATCTCTAGCAGTGGCGCC
CGAACAGGGACTTGAAAGCGAAAGGGAAACCAGAGGAGCTCTCTCGACGCAGGACTCGGCTTGCTGAAGC
GCGCACGGCAAGAGGCGAGGGGCGGCGACTGGTGAGTACGCCAAAAATTTTGACTAGCGGAGGCTAGAAG
GAGAGAGATGGGTGCGAGAGCGTCAGTATTAAGCGGGGGAGAATTAGATCGCGATGGGAAAAAATTCGGT
TAAGGCCAGGGGGAAAGAAAAAATATAAATTAAAACATATAGTATGGGCAAGCAGGGAGCTAGAACGATT
CGCAGTTAATCCTGGCCTGTTAGAAACATCAGAAGGCTGTAGACAAATACTGGGACAGCTACAACCATCC
CTTCAGACAGGATCAGAAGAACTTAGATCATTATATAATACAGTAGCAACCCTCTATTGTGTGCATCAAA
GGATAGAGATAAAAGACACCAAGGAAGCTTTAGACAAGATAGAGGAAGAGCAAAACAAAAGTAAGACCAC
CGCACAGCAAGCGGCCGCTGATCTTCAGACCTGGAGGAGGAGATATGAGGGACAATTGGAGAAGTGAATT
ATATAAATATAAAGTAGTAAAAATTGAACCATTAGGAGTAGCACCCACCAAGGCAAAGAGAAGAGTGGTG
CAGAGAGAAAAAAGAGCAGTGGGAATAGGAGCTTTGTTCCTTGGGTTCTTGGGAGCAGCAGGAAGCACTA
TGGGCGCAGCGTCAATGACGCTGACGGTACAGGCCAGACAATTATTGTCTGGTATAGTGCAGCAGCAGAA
CAATTTGCTGAGGGCTATTGAGGCGCAACAGCATCTGTTGCAACTCACAGTCTGGGGCATCAAGCAGCTC
CAGGCAAGAATCCTGGCTGTGGAAAGATACCTAAAGGATCAACAGCTCCTGGGGATTTGGGGTTGCTCTG
GAAAACTCATTTGCACCACTGCTGTGCCTTGGAATGCTAGTTGGAGTAATAAATCTCTGGAACAGATTTG
GAATCACACGACCTGGATGGAGTGGGACAGAGAAATTAACAATTACACAAGCTTAATACACTCCTTAATT
GAAGAATCGCAAAACCAGCAAGAAAAGAATGAACAAGAATTATTGGAATTAGATAAATGGGCAAGTTTGT
GGAATTGGTTTAACATAACAAATTGGCTGTGGTATATAAAATTATTCATAATGATAGTAGGAGGCTTGGT
AGGTTTAAGAATAGTTTTTGCTGTACTTTCTATAGTGAATAGAGTTAGGCAGGGATATTCACCATTATCG
TTTCAGACCCACCTCCCAACCCCGAGGGGACCCATGCATTGCATCTCAATTAGTCAGCAACCAGGTGTGG
AAAGTCCCCAGGCTCCCCAGCAGGCAGAAGTATGCAAAGCATGCGTCTCAATTAGTCAGCAACCATAGTC
CCGCCCCTAACTCCGCCCATCCCGCCCCTAACTCCGCCCAGTTCCGCCCATTCTCCGCCCCATGGCTGAC
TAATTTTTTTTATTTATGCAGAGGCCGAGGCCGCCTCGGCCTCTGAGCTATTCCAGAAGTAGTGAGGAGG
CTTTTTTGGAGGCCTAGGCTTTTGCAAAAAGCTTTCTAGAGGTACCACCGGAGCTTACCATGACCGAGTA
CAAGCCCACGGTGCGCCTCGCCACCCGCGACGACGTCCCCAGGGCCGTACGCACCCTCGCCGCCGCGTTC
GCCGACTACCCCGCCACGCGCCACACCGTCGATCCGGACCGCCACATCGAGCGGGTCACCGAGCTGCAAG
AACTCTTCCTCACGCGCGTCGGGCTCGACATCGGCAAGGTGTGGGTCGCGGACGACGGCGCCGCCGTGGC
GGTCTGGACCACGCCGGAGAGCGTCGAAGCGGGGGCGGTGTTCGCCGAGATCGGCCCGCGCATGGCCGAG
TTGAGCGGTTCCCGGCTGGCCGCGCAGCAACAGATGGAAGGCCTCCTGGCGCCGCACCGGCCCAAGGAGC
CCGCGTGGTTCCTGGCCACCGTCGGCGTCTCGCCCGACCACCAGGGCAAGGGTCTGGGCAGCGCCGTCGT
GCTCCCCGGAGTGGAGGCGGCCGAGCGCGCCGGGGTGCCCGCCTTCCTGGAGACCTCCGCGCCCCGCAAC
CTCCCCTTCTACGAGCGGCTCGGCTTCACCGTCACCGCCGACGTCGAGGTGCCCGAAGGACCGCGCACCT
GGTGCATGACCCGCAAGCCCGGTGCCAGTTAACGAATTCTAGATCTTGAGACAAATGGCAGTATTCATCC
ACAATTTTAAAAGAAAAGGGGGGATTGGGGGGTACAGTGCAGGGGAAAGAATAGTAGACATAATAGCAAC
AGACATACAAACTAAAGAATTACAAAAACAAATTACAAAAATTCAAAATTTTCGGGTTTATTACAGGGAC
AGCAGAGATCCACTTTGGCGCCGGCTCGAGGCCTGCAGGTGCAAAGATGGATAAAGTTTTAAACAGAGAG
GAATCTTTGCAGCTAATGGACCTTCTAGGTCTTGAAAGGAGTGGGAATTGGCTCCGGTGCCCGTCAGTGG
GCAGAGCGCACATCGCCCACAGTCCCCGAGAAGTTGGGGGGAGGGGTCGGCAATTGAACCGGTGCCTAGA
GAAGGTGGCGCGGGGTAAACTGGGAAAGTGATGTCGTGTACTGGCTCCGCCTTTTTCCCGAGGGTGGGGG
AGAACCGTATATAAGTGCAGTAGTCGCCGTGAACGTTCTTTTTCGCAACGGGTTTGCCGCCAGAACACAG
GTAAGTGCCGTGTGTGGTTCCCGCGGGCCTGGCCTCTTTACGGGTTATGGCCCTTGCGTGCCTTGAATTA
CTTCCACCTGGCTGCAGTACGTGATTCTTGATCCCGAGCTTCGGGTTGGAAGTGGGTGGGAGAGTTCGAG
GCCTTGCGCTTAAGGAGCCCCTTCGCCTCGTGCTTGAGTTGAGGCCTGGCCTGGGCGCTGGGGCCGCCGC
GTGCGAATCTGGTGGCACCTTCGCGCCTGTCTCGCTGCTTTCGATAAGTCTCTAGCCATTTAAAATTTTT
GATGACCTGCTGCGACGCTTTTTTTCTGGCAAGATAGTCTTGTAAATGCGGGCCAAGATCTGCACACTGG
TATTTCGGTTTTTGGGGCCGCGGGCGGCGACGGGGCCCGTGCGTCCCAGCGCACATGTTCGGCGAGGCGG
GGCCTGCGAGCGCGGCCACCGAGAATCGGACGGGGGTAGTCTCAAGCTGGCCGGCCTGCTCTGGTGCCTG
GCCTCGCGCCGCCGTGTATCGCCCCGCCCTGGGCGGCAAGGCTGGCCCGGTCGGCACCAGTTGCGTGAGC
GGAAAGATGGCCGCTTCCCGGCCCTGCTGCAGGGAGCTCAAAATGGAGGACGCGGCGCTCGGGAGAGCGG
GCGGGTGAGTCACCCACACAAAGGAAAAGGGCCTTTCCGTCCTCAGCCGTCGCTTCATGTGACTCCACGG
AGTACCGGGCGCCGTCCAGGCACCTCGATTAGTTCTCGAGCTTTTGGAGTACGTCGTCTTTAGGTTGGGG
GGAGGGGTTTTATGCGATGGAGTTTCCCCACACTGAGTGGGTGGAGACTGAAGTTAGGCCAGCTTGGCAC
TTGATGTAATTCTCCTTGGAATTTGCCCTTTTTGAGTTTGGATCTTGGTTCATTCTCAAGCCTCAGACAG
TGGTTCAAAGTTTTTTTCTTCCATTTCAGGTGTCGTGAGGCTAGCACCGCCACCATGGCAGCCACTGAGA
TCTCTGTCCTTTCTGAGCAATTCACCAAGATCAAAGAACTCGAGTTGATGCCGGAAAAAGGCCTGAAGGA
GGAGGAAAAAGACGGAGTGTGCAGAGAGAAAGACCATCGGAGCCCTAGTGAGTTGGAGGCCGAGCGTACC
TCTGGGGCCTTCCAGGACAGCGTCCTGGAGGAAGAAGTGGAGCTGGTGCTGGCCCCCTCGGAGGAGAGCG
AGAAGTACATCCTGACCCTGCAGACGGTGCACTTCACTTCTGAAGCTGTGGAGTTGCAGGATATGAGCTT
GCTGAGCATACAGCAGCAAGAAGGGGTGCAGGTGGTGGTGCAACAGCCTGGCCCTGGGTTGCTGTGGCTT
GAGGAAGGGCCCCGGCAGAGCCTGCAGCAGTGTGTGGCCATTAGTATCCAGCAAGAGCTGTACTCCCCGC
AAGAGATGGAGGTGTTGCAGTTCCACGCTCTAGAGGAGAATGTGATGGTGGCCAGTGAAGACAGTAAGTT
AGCGGTGAGCCTGGCTGAAACTACTGGACTGATCAAGCTCGAGGAAGAGCAGGAGAAGAACCAGTTATTG
GCTGAAAGAACAAAGGAGCAGCTCTTTTTTGTGGAAACAATGTCAGGAGATGAAAGAAGTGACGAAATTG
TTCTCACAGTTTCAAATTCAAATGTGGAAGAACAAGAGGATCAACCTACAGCTGGTCAAGCAGATGCTGA
AAAGGCCAAATCTACAAAAAATCAAAGAAAGACAAAGGGAGCAAAAGGAACCTTCCACTGTGATGTCTGC
ATGTTCACCTCTTCTAGAATGTCAAGTTTTAATCGTCATATGAAAACTCACACCAGTGAGAAGCCTCACC
TGTGTCACCTCTGCCTGAAAACCTTCCGTACGGTCACTCTGCTGCGGAACCATGTTAACACCCACACAGG
AACCAGGCCCTACAAGTGTAACGACTGCAACATGGCATTTGTCACCAGTGGAGAACTCGTCCGACACAGG
CGCTATAAACATACTCATGAGAAACCCTTTAAATGTTCCATGTGCAAGTATGCCAGTGTGGAGGCAAGTA
AATTGAAGCGCCATGTCCGATCCCACACTGGGGAGCGCCCCTTTCAGTGTTGCCAGTGCAGCTATGCCAG
CAGAGATACCTACAAGCTGAAACGCCACATGAGAACGCACTCAGGTGAGAAGCCTTACGAATGCCACATC
TGCCACACCCGCTTCACCCAGAGCGGGACCATGAAAATACATATTCTGCAGAAACACGGCGAAAATGTCC
CCAAATACCAGTGTCCCCATTGTGCCACCATCATTGCACGGAAAAGCGACCTACGTGTGCATATGCGCAA
CTTGCATGCTTACAGCGCTGCAGAGCTGAAATGCCGCTACTGTTCTGCTGTCTTCCATGAACGCTATGCC
CTCATTCAGCACCAGAAAACTCATAAGAATGAGAAGAGGTTCAAGTGCAAACACTGCAGTTATGCCTGCA
AGCAGGAACGTCATATGACCGCTCACATTCGTACCCACACTGGAGAGAAACCATTCACCTGCCTTTCTTG
CAATAAATGTTTCCGACAGAAGCAACTTCTAAACGCTCACTTCAGGAAATACCACGATGCAAATTTCATC
CCGACTGTTTACAAATGCTCCAAGTGTGGCAAAGGCTTTTCCCGCTGGATTAACCTGCACAGACATTCGG
AGAAGTGTGGATCAGGGGAAGCAAAGTCGGCTGCTTCAGGAAAGGGAAGAAGAACAAGAAAGAGGAAGCA
GACCATCCTGAAGGAAGCCACAAAGGGTCAGAAGGAAGCTGCGAAGGGATGGAAGGAAGCCGCGAACGGA
GACGAAGCTGCTGCTGAGGAGGCTTCCACCACGAAGGGAGAACAGTTCCCAGGAGAGATGTTTCCTGTCG
CCTGCAGAGAAACCACAGCCAGAGTCAAAGAGGAAGTGGATGAAGGCGTGACCTGTGAAATGCTCCTCAA
CACGATGGATAAGTAGTAATGAACTAGTCCGTAACTTGAAAGTATTTCGATTTCTTGGCTTTATATATCT
TGTGGAAAGGACGATTCTTCGTCAGTGACATCGTCCTCACGCGTTAAGTCGACAATCAACCTCTGGATTA
CAAAATTTGTGAAAGATTGACTGGTATTCTTAACTATGTTGCTCCTTTTACGCTATGTGGATACGCTGCT
TTAATGCCTTTGTATCATGCTATTGCTTCCCGTATGGCTTTCATTTTCTCCTCCTTGTATAAATCCTGGT
TGCTGTCTCTTTATGAGGAGTTGTGGCCCGTTGTCAGGCAACGTGGCGTGGTGTGCACTGTGTTTGCTGA
CGCAACCCCCACTGGTTGGGGCATTGCCACCACCTGTCAGCTCCTTTCCGGGACTTTCGCTTTCCCCCTC
CCTATTGCCACGGCGGAACTCATCGCCGCCTGCCTTGCCCGCTGCTGGACAGGGGCTCGGCTGTTGGGCA
CTGACAATTCCGTGGTGTTGTCGGGGAAATCATCGTCCTTTCCTTGGCTGCTCGCCTGTGTTGCCACCTG
GATTCTGCGCGGGACGTCCTTCTGCTACGTCCCTTCGGCCCTCAATCCAGCGGACCTTCCTTCCCGCGGC
CTGCTGCCGGCTCTGCGGCCTCTTCCGCGTCTTCGCCTTCGCCCTCAGACGAGTCGGATCTCCCTTTGGG
CCGCCTCCCCGCGTCGACTTTAAGACCAATGACTTACAAGGCAGCTGTAGATCTTAGCCACTTTTTAAAA
GAAAAGGGGGGACTGGAAGGGCTAATTCACTCCCAACGAAGACAAGATCTGCTTTTTGCTTGTACTGGGT
CTCTCTGGTTAGACCAGATCTGAGCCTGGGAGCTCTCTGGCTAACTAGGGAACCCACTGCTTAAGCCTCA
ATAAAGCTTGCCTTGAGTGCTTCAAGTAGTGTGTGCCCGTCTGTTGTGTGACTCTGGTAACTAGAGATCC
CTCAGACCCTTTTAGTCAGTGTGGAAAATCTCTAGCAGTACGTATAGTAGTTCATGTCATCTTATTATTC
AGTATTTATAACTTGCAAAGAAATGAATATCAGAGAGTGAGAGGAACTTGTTTATTGCAGCTTATAATGG
TTACAAATAAAGCAATAGCATCACAAATTTCACAAATAAAGCATTTTTTTCACTGCATTCTAGTTGTGGT
TTGTCCAAACTCATCAATGTATCTTATCATGTCTGGCTCTAGCTATCCCGCCCCTAACTCCGCCCATCCC
GCCCCTAACTCCGCCCAGTTCCGCCCATTCTCCGCCCCATGGCTGACTAATTTTTTTTATTTATGCAGAG
GCCGAGGCCGCCTCGGCCTCTGAGCTATTCCAGAAGTAGTGAGGAGGCTTTTTTGGAGGCCTAGGGACGT
ACCCAATTCGCCCTATAGTGAGTCGTATTACGCGCGCTCACTGGCCGTCGTTTTACAACGTCGTGACTGG
GAAAACCCTGGCGTTACCCAACTTAATCGCCTTGCAGCACATCCCCCTTTCGCCAGCTGGCGTAATAGCG
AAGAGGCCCGCACCGATCGCCCTTCCCAACAGTTGCGCAGCCTGAATGGCGAATGGG
[124 nt withheld, positions 7688-7811]
C
[91 nt withheld, positions 7813-7903]
A
[49 nt withheld, positions 7905-7953]
CCTTTGACGTTGGAGTCCACGTTCTTT
[37 nt withheld, positions 7981-8017]
ACCCTATCTCGGTCTATTCTTTTGATTTATAAGGGATTTTGCCGATTTCGGCCTATTGGTTAAAAAATGA
GCTGATTTAACAAAAATTTAACGCGAATTTTAACAAAATATTAACGCTTACAATTTAGGTGGCACTTTTC
GGGGAAATGTGCGCGGAACCCCTATTTGTTTATTTTTCTAAATACATTCAAATATGTATCCGCTCATGAG
ACAATAACCCTGATAAATGCTTCAATAATATTGAAAAAGGAAGAGTATGAGTATTCAACATTTCCGTGTC
GCCCTTATTCCCTTTTTTGCGGCATTTTGCCTTCCTGTTTTTGCTCACCCAGAAACGCTGGTGAAAGTAA
AAGATGCTGAAGATCAGTTGGGTGCACGAGTGGGTTACATCGAACTGGATCTCAACAGCGGTAAGATCCT
TGAGAGTTTTCGCCCCGAAGAACGTTTTCCAATGATGAGCACTTTTAAAGTTCTGCTATGTGGCGCGGTA
TTATCCCGTATTGACGCCGGGCAAGAGCAACTCGGTCGCCGCATACACTATTCTCAGAATGACTTGGTTG
AGTACTCACCAGTCACAGAAAAGCATCTTACGGATGGCATGACAGTAAGAGAATTATGCAGTGCTGCCAT
AACCATGAGTGATAACACTGCGGCCAACTTACTTCTGACAACGATCGGAGGACCGAAGGAGCTAACCGCT
TTTTTGCACAACATGGGGGATCATGTAACTCGCCTTGATCGTTGGGAACCGGAGCTGAATGAAGCCATAC
CAAACGACGAGCGTGACACCACGATGCCTGTAGCAATGGCAACAACGTTGCGCAAACTATTAACTGGCGA
ACTACTTACTCTAGCTTCCCGGCAACAATTAATAGACTGGATGGAGGCGGATAAAGTTGCAGGACCACTT
CTGCGCTCGGCCCTTCCGGCTGGCTGGTTTATTGCTGATAAATCTGGAGCCGGTGAGCGTGGGTCTCGCG
GTATCATTGCAGCACTGGGGCCAGATGGTAAGCCCTCCCGTATCGTAGTTATCTACACGACGGGGAGTCA
GGCAACTATGGATGAACGAAATAGACAGATCGCTGAGATAGGTGCCTCACTGATTAAGCATTGGTAACTG
TCAGACCAAGTTTACTCATATATACTTTAGATTGATTTAAAACTTCATTTTTAATTTAAAAGGATCTAGG
TGAAGATCCTTTTTGATAATCTCATGACCAAAATCCCTTAACGTGAGTTTTCGTTCCACTGAGCGTCAGA
CCCCGTAGAAAAGATCAAAGGATCTTCTTGAGATCCTTTTTTTCTGCGCGTAATCTGCTGCTTGCAAACA
AAAAAACCACCGCTACCAGCGGTGGTTTGTTTGCCGGATCAAGAGCTACCAACTCTTTTTCCGAAGGTAA
CTGGCTTCAGCAGAGCGCAGATACCAAATACTGTTCTTCTAGTGTAGCCGTAGTTAGGCCACCACTTCAA
GAACTCTGTAGCACCGCCTACATACCTCGCTCTGCTAATCCTGTTACCAGTGGCTGCTGCCAGTGGCGAT
AAGTCGTGTCTTACCGGGTTGGACTCAAGACGATAGTTACCGGATAAGGCGCAGCGGTCGGGCTGAACGG
GGGGTTCGTGCACACAGCCCAGCTTGGAGCGAACGACCTACACCGAACTGAGATACCTACAGCGTGAGCT
ATGAGAAAGCGCCACGCTTCCCGAAGGGAGAAAGGCGGACAGGTATCCGGTAAGCGGCAGGGTCGGAACA
GGAGAGCGCACGAGGGAGCTTCCAGGGGGAAACGCCTGGTATCTTTATAGTCCTGTCGGGTTTCGCCACC
TCTGACTTGAGCGTCGATTTTTGTGATGCTCGTCAGGGGGGCGGAGCCTATGGAAAAACGCCAGCAACGC
GGCCTTTTTACGGTTCCTGGCCTTTTGCTGGCCTTTTGCTCACATGTTCTTTCCTGCGTTATCCCCTGAT
TCTGTGGATAACCGTATTACCGCCTTTGAGTGAGCTGATACCGCTCGCCGCAGCCGAACGACCGAGCGCA
GCGAGTCAGTGAGCGAGGAAGCGGAAGAGCGCCCAATACGCAAACCGCCTCTCCCCGCGCGTTGGCCGAT
TCATTAATGCAGCTGGCACGACAGGTTTCCCGACTGGAAAGCGGGCAGTGAGCGCAACGCAATTAATGTG
AGTTAGCTCACTCATTAGGCACCCCAGGCTTTACACTTTATGCTTCCGGCTCGTATGTTGTGTGGAATTG
TGAGCGGATAACAATTTCACACAGGAAACAGCTATGACCATGATTACGCCAAGCGCGCAATTAACCCTCA
CTAAAGGGAACAAAAGCTGGAGCTGCAAGC
Features (pLannotate 1.2.2; 31 found; start..end, strand, type, name):
      5..231     +  promoter       RSV promoter: Rous sarcoma virus enhancer/promoter
    232..412     +  LTR            5' LTR (truncated): truncated 5' long terminal repeat (LTR) from HIV-1
    459..584     +  misc_feature   HIV-1 Ψ: packaging signal of human immunodeficiency virus type 1
    568..931     +  CDS            HIV-1 gag (fragment): gag protein from human immunodeficiency virus 1; gag
   1077..1310    +  misc_feature   RRE: The Rev response element (RRE) of HIV-1 allows for Rev-dependent mRNA export from the nucleus to the cytoplasm.
   1687..1713    +  CDS            Rev (fragment): human immunodeficiency virus 1 (HIV-1) Rev protein; rev; enhances nuclear export of unspliced and incompletely spliced viral mRNAs
   1720..1743    +  promoter       SV40 promoter (fragment): SV40 early promoter
   1744..1815    +  promoter       SV40 promoter (fragment): SV40 enhancer and early promoter
   1839..1974    +  rep_origin     SV40 ori: SV40 origin of replication
   2020..2616    +  CDS            PuroR (fragment): puromycin N-acetyltransferase; pac from Streptomyces; confers resistance to puromycin
   2665..2782    +  misc_feature   cPPT/CTS: central polypurine tract and central termination sequence of HIV-1
   2847..2913    +  CDS            small t antigen (fragment): SV40 (simian virus 40) small t antigen
   2920..4098    +  promoter       EF-1α promoter: strong constitutive promoter for human elongation factor EF-1α
   4115..6103    +  CDS            CTCFL: CTCFL_HUMAN - Also known as BORIS. Experimental evidence at protein level: Swiss-Prot protein existence level 1. Testis-specific DNA binding protein responsible for insulator function, nuclear architecture and transcriptional control, which probably acts by recruiting epigenetic chromatin modifiers. Plays a key role in gene imprinting in male germline, by participating in the establishment of differential methylation at the IGF2/H19 imprinted control region (ICR). Directly binds the unmethylated H19 ICR and recruits the PRMT7 methyltransferase, leading to methylate histone H4 'Arg-3' to form H
   6119..6172    +  promoter       U6 promoter (fragment): RNA polymerase III promoter for human U6 snRNA
   6214..6802    +  misc_feature   WPRE: woodchuck hepatitis virus posttranscriptional regulatory element
   6853..6872    +  misc_feature   cPPT/CTS (fragment): central polypurine tract and central termination sequence of HIV-1
   6874..7107    +  LTR            3' LTR (ΔU3): self-inactivating 3' long terminal repeat (LTR) from HIV-1
   7185..7306    +  polyA_signal   SV40 poly(A) signal: SV40 polyadenylation signal
   7346..7481    +  rep_origin     SV40 ori: SV40 origin of replication
   7502..7520    -  promoter       T7 promoter: promoter for bacteriophage T7 RNA polymerase
   7528..7683    +  CDS            lacZα (fragment): LacZα fragment of β-galactosidase; lacZ fragment
   7688..8116    +  rep_origin     f1 ori (sequence partly withheld): f1 bacteriophage origin of replication; arrow indicates direction of (+) strand synthesis
   8169..8273    +  promoter       AmpR promoter: bla
   8274..9134    +  CDS            AmpR: β-lactamase; bla; confers resistance to ampicillin, carbenicillin, and related antibiotics
   9305..9893    +  rep_origin     ori: high-copy-number ColE1/pMB1/pBR322/pUC origin of replication
  10076..10168   +  CDS            lacI (fragment): lac repressor; lacI; The lac repressor binds to the lac operator to inhibit transcription in E. coli. This inhibition can be relieved by adding lactose or isopropyl-β-D-thiogalactopyranoside (IPTG).
  10181..10202   +  protein_bind   CAP binding site: CAP binding activates transcription in the presence of cAMP. E. coli catabolite activator protein
  10217..10247   +  promoter       lac promoter: promoter for the E. coli lac operon
  10255..10271   +  protein_bind   lac operator: The lac repressor binds to the lac operator to inhibit transcription in E. coli. This inhibition can be relieved by adding lactose or isopropyl-β-D-thiogalactopyranoside (IPTG). lac repressor encoded by lacI
  10316..10334   +  promoter       T3 promoter: promoter for bacteriophage T3 RNA polymerase
