[The description below was written by a language model from this plasmid's Addgene catalogue record and pLannotate feature annotations shown in this document.]
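Description:
TFORF0405 is a lentiviral mammalian expression plasmid built on the pLX_TRC317 backbone from the Broad Institute Genetic Perturbation Platform. It carries the human transcription factor CTCFL (also known as BORIS), a testis-specific DNA-binding protein involved in insulator function and germline imprinting. The plasmid belongs to a barcoded transcription factor ORF collection in which each ORF is paired with a unique 24-bp barcode, so that the factor can be identified in pooled overexpression screens. The barcode is not annotated as a separate feature in the table. The plasmid is maintained in E. coli through a high-copy ColE1/pUC-type origin and an ampicillin resistance gene. An f1 origin and remnants of a lac/lacZα cloning region flanked by T7 and T3 promoters are also present. The depositor notes that the plasmid may recombine, as is common with LTR-containing vectors.

The viral cassette follows a third-generation, self-inactivating design. An RSV promoter drives a truncated HIV-1 5' LTR, followed by the Ψ packaging signal with a gag fragment, the Rev response element for Rev-dependent nuclear export of the genomic RNA, and a cPPT/CTS element. The cassette ends in a ΔU3 3' LTR, with an SV40 polyadenylation signal downstream. Within the provirus, an SV40 promoter/origin region precedes the puromycin N-acetyltransferase gene, which allows selection of transduced cells. A separate EF-1α promoter drives constitutive expression of the CTCFL ORF of about 2 kb, which was made synthetically. A WPRE downstream of the ORF enhances transcript stability and expression. The annotated 10,357-nt sequence agrees with the stated backbone and insert sizes. The construct is intended for packaging into lentivirus and stable overexpression of CTCFL in mammalian cells, for example in directed differentiation screens.
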