Addgene plasmid #143212: TFORF0405
Purpose: Lentiviral vector for overexpressing transcription factor ORFs with unique 24-bp barcodes. Barcodes facilitate identification of transcription factors in pooled screens.
Depositing lab: Feng Zhang. Depositing organization: Broad Institute. Publication: A transcription factor atlas of directed differentiation. Joung J, Ma S, Tay T, Geiger-Schuller KR, Kirchgatterer PC, Verdine VK, Guo B, Arias-Garcia MA, Allen WE, Singh A, Kuksenko O, Abudayyeh OO, Gootenberg JS, Fu Z, Macrae RK, Buenrostro JD, Regev A, Zhang F. Cell. 2023 Jan 5;186(1):209-229.e26. doi: 10.1016/j.cell.2022.11.026. PubMed 36608654.
Backbone
  Vector backbone: pLX_TRC317
  Backbone manufacturer: Broad Institute Genetic Perturbation Platform
  Backbone size w/o insert (bp): 8264
  Vector type: Mammalian Expression, Lentiviral
  Selectable markers: Puromycin
Growth in bacteria
  Bacterial resistance: Ampicillin, 100 μg/mL
  Growth temperature: 37°C
  Growth strain: NEB Stable
  Copy number: High Copy
Gene/Insert
  Gene/Insert name: CTCFL
  Species: H. sapiens (human)
  Insert size (bp): 2093
  Entrez Gene: CTCFL (a.k.a. BORIS, CT27, CTCF-T, HMGB1L1, dJ579F20.2)
  Promoter: EF1a
  Cloning method: Unknown
  Sequencing primers: 5′ GGGTGGAGACTGAAGTTAGGCCAG; 3′ CACATAGCGTAAAAGGAGCAACATAG
Terms and licenses: Academic/Nonprofit Terms; Industry Terms: Not Available to Industry
Depositor comments: NM_001269041,NM_080618,NM_001269040,ENST00000608263,ENST00000609232,ENST00000243914,ENST00000371196 . The transcription factor ORF portion of this plasmid was synthesized by Genewiz. Please test multiple small colonies in case of plasmid recombination. To make this collection available in a timely manner, a portion of this collection was not fully sequenced by Addgene. If an Addgene verified full plasmid sequence is not available, please contact us prior to placing an order to request the full sequence.
How to cite: TFORF0405 was a gift from Feng Zhang (Addgene plasmid # 143212 ; http://n2t.net/addgene:143212 ; RRID:Addgene_143212)
