>Addgene plasmid #143212 | TFORF0405 | depositor partial sequence | sequence record 281774 | Insert
ACCGCCACCATGGCAGCCACTGAGATCTCTGTCCTTTCTGAGCAATTCACCAAGATCAAAGAACTCGAGT
TGATGCCGGAAAAAGGCCTGAAGGAGGAGGAAAAAGACGGAGTGTGCAGAGAGAAAGACCATCGGAGCCC
TAGTGAGTTGGAGGCCGAGCGTACCTCTGGGGCCTTCCAGGACAGCGTCCTGGAGGAAGAAGTGGAGCTG
GTGCTGGCCCCCTCGGAGGAGAGCGAGAAGTACATCCTGACCCTGCAGACGGTGCACTTCACTTCTGAAG
CTGTGGAGTTGCAGGATATGAGCTTGCTGAGCATACAGCAGCAAGAAGGGGTGCAGGTGGTGGTGCAACA
GCCTGGCCCTGGGTTGCTGTGGCTTGAGGAAGGGCCCCGGCAGAGCCTGCAGCAGTGTGTGGCCATTAGT
ATCCAGCAAGAGCTGTACTCCCCGCAAGAGATGGAGGTGTTGCAGTTCCACGCTCTAGAGGAGAATGTGA
TGGTGGCCAGTGAAGACAGTAAGTTAGCGGTGAGCCTGGCTGAAACTACTGGACTGATCAAGCTCGAGGA
AGAGCAGGAGAAGAACCAGTTATTGGCTGAAAGAACAAAGGAGCAGCTCTTTTTTGTGGAAACAATGTCA
GGAGATGAAAGAAGTGACGAAATTGTTCTCACAGTTTCAAATTCAAATGTGGAAGAACAAGAGGATCAAC
CTACAGCTGGTCAAGCAGATGCTGAAAAGGCCAAATCTACAAAAAATCAAAGAAAGACAAAGGGAGCAAA
AGGAACCTTCCACTGTGATGTCTGCATGTTCACCTCTTCTAGAATGTCAAGTTTTAATCGTCATATGAAA
ACTCACACCAGTGAGAAGCCTCACCTGTGTCACCTCTGCCTGAAAACCTTCCGTACGGTCACTCTGCTGC
GGAACCATGTTAACACCCACACAGGAACCAGGCCCTACAAGTGTAACGACTGCAACATGGCATTTGTCAC
CAGTGGAGAACTCGTCCGACACAGGCGCTATAAACATACTCATGAGAAACCCTTTAAATGTTCCATGTGC
AAGTATGCCAGTGTGGAGGCAAGTAAATTGAAGCGCCATGTCCGATCCCACACTGGGGAGCGCCCCTTTC
AGTGTTGCCAGTGCAGCTATGCCAGCAGAGATACCTACAAGCTGAAACGCCACATGAGAACGCACTCAGG
TGAGAAGCCTTACGAATGCCACATCTGCCACACCCGCTTCACCCAGAGCGGGACCATGAAAATACATATT
CTGCAGAAACACGGCGAAAATGTCCCCAAATACCAGTGTCCCCATTGTGCCACCATCATTGCACGGAAAA
GCGACCTACGTGTGCATATGCGCAACTTGCATGCTTACAGCGCTGCAGAGCTGAAATGCCGCTACTGTTC
TGCTGTCTTCCATGAACGCTATGCCCTCATTCAGCACCAGAAAACTCATAAGAATGAGAAGAGGTTCAAG
TGCAAACACTGCAGTTATGCCTGCAAGCAGGAACGTCATATGACCGCTCACATTCGTACCCACACTGGAG
AGAAACCATTCACCTGCCTTTCTTGCAATAAATGTTTCCGACAGAAGCAACTTCTAAACGCTCACTTCAG
GAAATACCACGATGCAAATTTCATCCCGACTGTTTACAAATGCTCCAAGTGTGGCAAAGGCTTTTCCCGC
TGGATTAACCTGCACAGACATTCGGAGAAGTGTGGATCAGGGGAAGCAAAGTCGGCTGCTTCAGGAAAGG
GAAGAAGAACAAGAAAGAGGAAGCAGACCATCCTGAAGGAAGCCACAAAGGGTCAGAAGGAAGCTGCGAA
GGGATGGAAGGAAGCCGCGAACGGAGACGAAGCTGCTGCTGAGGAGGCTTCCACCACGAAGGGAGAACAG
TTCCCAGGAGAGATGTTTCCTGTCGCCTGCAGAGAAACCACAGCCAGAGTCAAAGAGGAAGTGGATGAAG
GCGTGACCTGTGAAATGCTCCTCAACACGATGGATAAGTAGTAATGAACTAGTCCGTAACTTGAAAGTAT
TTCGATTTCTTGGCTTTATATATCTTGTGGAAAGGACGATTCTTCGTCAGTGACATCGTCCTC
