>Addgene plasmid #143212 | TFORF0405 | depositor partial sequence | sequence record 281775 | Barcode
TTCTTCGTCAGTGACATCGTCCTC
